>Addgene plasmid #170108 | MMMMA-pHG165c | addgene full sequence | sequence record 333276 | Addgene NGS Result
GGCCAGCAAAAGGCCAGGAACCGTAAAAAGGCCGCGTTGCTGGCGTTTTTCCATAGGCTCCGCCCCCCTG
ACGAGCATCACAAAAATCGACGCTCAAGTCAGAGGTGGCGAAACCCGACAGGACTATAAAGATACCAGGC
GTTTCCCCCTGGAAGCTCCCTCGTGCGCTCTCCTGTTCCGACCCTGCCGCTTACCGGATACCTGTCCGCC
TTTCTCCCTTCGGGAAGCGTGGCGCTTTCTCATAGCTCACGCTGTAGGTATCTCAGTTCGGTGTAGGTCG
TTCGCTCCAAGCTGGGCTGTGTGCACGAACCCCCCGTTCAGCCCGACCGCTGCGCCTTATCCGGTAACTA
TCGTCTTGAGTCCAACCCGGTAAGACACGACTTATCGCCACTGGCAGCAGCCACTGGTAACAGGATTAGC
AGAGCGAGGTATGTAGGCGGTGCTACAGAGTTCTTGAAGTGGTGGCCTAACTACGGCTACACTAGAAGGA
CAGTATTTGGTATCTGCGCTCTGCTGAAGCCAGTTACCTTCGGAAAAAGAGTTGGTAGCTCTTGATCCGG
CAAACAAACCACCGCTGGTAGCGGTGGTTTTTTTGTTTGCAAGCAGCAGATTACGCGCAGAAAAAAAGGA
TCTCAAGAAGATCCTTTGATCTTTTCTACGGGGTCTGACGCTCAGTGGAACGAAAACTCACGTTAAGGGA
TTTTGGTCATGAGATTATCAAAAAGGATCTTCACCTAGATCCTTTTAAATTAAAAATGAAGTTTTAAATC
AATCTAAAGTATATATGAGTAAACTTGGTCTGACAGTTACCAATGCTTAATCAGTGAGGCACCTATCTCA
GCGATCTGTCTATTTCGTTCATCCATAGTTGCCTGACTCCCCGTCGTGTAGATAACTACGATACGGGAGG
GCTTACCATCTGGCCCCAGTGCTGCAATGATACCGCGAGACCCACGCTCACCGGCTCCAGATTTATCAGC
AATAAACCAGCCAGCCGGAAGGGCCGAGCGCAGAAGTGGTCCTGCAACTTTATCCGCCTCCATCCAGTCT
ATTAATTGTTGCCGGGAAGCTAGAGTAAGTAGTTCGCCAGTTAATAGTTTGCGCAACGTTGTTGCCATTG
CTACAGGCATCGTGGTGTCACGCTCGTCGTTTGGTATGGCTTCATTCAGCTCCGGTTCCCAACGATCAAG
GCGAGTTACATGATCCCCCATGTTGTGCAAAAAAGCGGTTAGCTCCTTCGGTCCTCCGATCGTTGTCAGA
AGTAAGTTGGCCGCAGTGTTATCACTCATGGTTATGGCAGCACTGCATAATTCTCTTACTGTCATGCCAT
CCGTAAGATGCTTTTCTGTGACTGGTGAGTACTCAACCAAGTCATTCTGAGAATAGTGTATGCGGCGACC
GAGTTGCTCTTGCCCGGCGTCAATACGGGATAATACCGCGCCACATAGCAGAACTTTAAAAGTGCTCATC
ATTGGAAAACGTTCTTCGGGGCGAAAACTCTCAAGGATCTTACCGCTGTTGAGATCCAGTTCGATGTAAC
CCACTCGTGCACCCAACTGATCTTCAGCATCTTTTACTTTCACCAGCGTTTCTGGGTGAGCAAAAACAGG
AAGGCAAAATGCCGCAAAAAAGGGAATAAGGGCGACACGGAAATGTTGAATACTCATACTCTTCCTTTTT
CAATATTATTGAAGCATTTATCAGGGTTATTGTCTCATGAGCGGATACATATTTGAATGTATTTAGAAAA
ATAAACAAATAGGGGTTCCGCGCACATTTCCCCGAAAAGTGCCACCTGACGTCTAAGAAACCATTATTAT
CATGACATTAACCTATAAAAATAGGCGTATCACGAGGCCCTTTCGTCTTCAAGAATCCGTTAACGGCATT
CGCCATTCAGGCTGCGCAACTGTTGGGAAGGGCGATCGGTGCGGGCCTCTTCGCTATTACGCCAGCTGGC
GAAAGGGGGATGTGCTGCAAGGCGATTAAGTTGGGTAACGCCAGGGTTTTCCCAGTCACGACGTTGTAAA
ACGACGGCCAGTGCCAAGCTTGGCTGCAGGTCGACGGATCCCCGGGAATTCCACCATCGAATGGTGACAC
CATCGAATGGTGCAAAACCTTTCGCGGTATGGCATGATAGCGCCCGGGGCCCAAGTTCACTTAAAAAGGA
GATCAACAATGAAGCAATTTTCGTACTGAAACATCTTAATCATGCTGGGGAGGGTTTCTAATGAATACAG
ATACGTTTATGTGCAGCAGCGACGAAAAACAGACCCGCAGCCCGCTGTCGCTGTATTCGGAATACCAGCG
GATGGAGATTGAGTTTCGCGCACCGCATATCATGCCCACCAGCCACTGGCATGGTCAGGTCGAAGTGAAT
GTGCCTTTCGATGGCGATGTGGAATACCTGATCAACAATGAAAAAGTGAATATCAATCAGGGTCATATCA
CGCTGTTCTGGGCCTGTACACCGCACCAACTAACAGATACCGGAACCTGTCAGAGCATGGCGATTTTTAA
TCTGCCGATGCATCTGTTTCTCTCCTGGCCGCTGGATAAAGACCTGATTAACCACGTCACTCACGGCATG
GTGATCAAATCACTGGCCACACAGCAACTTAGCCCGTTTGAAGTGCGCCGCTGGCAGCAGGAATTAAACA
GTCCGAACGAGCAAATTCGCCAGCTCGCCATTGATGAAATTGGCCTGATGCTCAAGCGATTTAGCCTCTC
TGGCTGGGAACCGATTCTGGTCAATAAAACCTCGCGCACACACAAAAACAGCGTCTCGCGCCATGCGCAA
GATAATCGGGTACGCGAGGCTTGTCAGTACATCAGCGATCACCTGGCAGACAGCAATTTTGATATCGCCA
GCGTCGCACAGCATGTTTGCTTGTCGCCGTCGCGTCTGTCACATCTTTTCCGCCAGCAGTTAGGGATTAG
CGTCTTAAGCTGGCGCGAGGACCAACGTATCAGCCAGGCGAAGCTGCTTTTGAGCACCACCCGGATGCCT
ATCGCCACCGTCGGTCGCAATGTTGGTTTTGACGATCAACTCTATTTCTCGCGGGTATTTAAAAAATGCA
CCGGGGCCAGCCCGAGCGAGTTCCGTGCCGGTTGTGAAGAAAAAGTGAATGATGTAGCCGTCAAGTTGTC
ATAATGAGAATTCGTAATAATATAGCTCTAGATTAATTGCGCCCGTTAACGGCGGGCAGCGTTGGGTCCT
GGCCACGGGTGCGCATGATCGTGCTCCTGTCGTTGAGGACCCGGCTAGGCTGGCGGGGTTGCCTTACTGG
TTAGCAGAATGAATCACCGATACGCGAGCGAACGTGAAGCGACTGCTGCTGCAAAACGTCTGCGACCTGA
GCAACAACATGAATGGTCTTCGGTTTCCGTGTTTCGTAAAGTCTGGAAACGCGGAAGTCAGCGCCCTGCA
CCATTATGTTCCGGATCTGCATCGCAGGATGCTGCTGGCTACCCTGTGGAACACCTACATCTGTATTAAC
GAAGCGCTGGCATTGACCCTGAGTGATTTTTCTCTGGTCCCGCCGCATCCATACCGCCAGTTGTTTACCC
TCACAACGTTCCAGTAACCGGGCATGTTCATCATCAGTAACCCGTATCGTGAGCATCCTCTCTCGTTTCA
TCGGTATCATTACCCCCATGAACAGAAATCCCCCTTACACGGAGGCATCAGTGACCAAACAGGAAAAAAC
CGCCCTTAACATGGCCCGCTTTATCAGAAGCCAGACATTAACGCTTCTGGAGAAACTCAACGAGCTGGAC
GCGGATGAACAGGCAGACATCTGTGAATCGCTTCACGACCACGCTGATGAGCTTTACCGCAGCTGCCTCG
CGCGTTTCGGTGATGACGGTGAAAACCTCTGACACATGCAGCTCCCGGAGACGGTCACAGCTTGTCTGTA
AGCGGATGCCGGGAGCAGACAAGCCCGTCAGGGCGCGTCAGCGGGTGTTGGCGGGTGTCGGGGCGCAGCC
ATGACCCAGTCACGTAGCGATAGCGGAGTGTATACTGGCTTAACTATGCGGCATCAGAGCAGATTGTACT
GAGAGTGCACCATATGCGGTGTGAAATACCGCACAGATGCGTAAGGAGAAAATACCGCATCAGGCGCTCT
TCCGCTTCCTCGCTCACTGACTCGCTGCGCTCGGTCGTTCGGCTGCGGCGAGCGGTATCAGCTCACTCAA
AGGCGGTAATACGGTTATCCACAGAATCAGGGGATAACGCAGGAAAGAACATGTGAGCAAAA
Features (pLannotate 1.2.2; 10 found; start..end, strand, type, name):
     48..636     -  rep_origin     ori: high-copy-number ColE1/pMB1/pBR322/pUC origin of replication
    807..1667    -  CDS            AmpR: β-lactamase; bla; confers resistance to ampicillin, carbenicillin, and related antibiotics
   1668..1772    -  promoter       AmpR promoter: bla
   1889..2043    -  CDS            lacZα (fragment): LacZα fragment of β-galactosidase; lacZ fragment
   2096..2147    +  promoter       lacIq promoter (fragment): lacI (mutant); In the lacIq allele, a single base change in the promoter boosts expression of the lacI gene about 10-fold.
   2231..3106    +  CDS            melR: MELR_ECOLI - Experimental evidence at protein level: Swiss-Prot protein existence level 1. Transcription activator for the expression of the melAB operon. MelR binds at two sites located upstream of the melAB transcription site. From Escherichia coli (strain K12).
   3294..3674    -  CDS            YPB1_ECOLX: Protein predicted: Swiss-Prot protein existence level 4. From Escherichia coli.
   3691..3882    +  CDS            rop: Rop protein, which maintains plasmids at low copy number; rop
   3984..4124    +  misc_feature   bom: basis of mobility region from pBR322
   4129..4262    -  rep_origin     RSF ori (fragment): Plasmids containing the RSF 1030 origin of replication can be propagated in E. coli cells that contain additional plasmids with compatible origins.
