[The description below was written by a language model from this plasmid's Addgene catalogue record and pLannotate feature annotations shown in this document.]
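Description:
MMMMA-pHG165c is a bacterial expression plasmid built on the pHG165c backbone that constitutively produces a synthetic chimeric transcription activator from the AraC/XylS family. According to the record, the chimera joins the L-melibiose ligand-binding domain of MelR to the DNA-binding domain of AraC, so that a melibiose-sensing regulatory module is coupled to AraC-type DNA recognition. In the annotated 4,262 nt sequence, the coding region is detected as E. coli melR. This fits a protein that is mostly MelR-derived. The automated annotation does not separately flag the AraC-derived portion, and the domain boundaries are not given in the record.

Upstream of this open reading frame, on the same strand, lies a fragment of the lacIq promoter, a mutant lacI promoter with elevated constitutive activity. It is presumably the element responsible for the constitutive expression described, although the record does not explicitly name the promoter. A residual lacZα fragment from the cloning region sits nearby on the opposite strand.

The plasmid replicates in E. coli from a ColE1/pMB1-type origin. The annotation tool labels this origin generically as high copy, but the backbone also carries the rop gene, which restrains copy number, in agreement with the low-copy designation in the catalogue. A pBR322 bom (basis of mobility) region, a short fragment matching the RSF origin and a predicted plasmid ORF are also present as backbone remnants. Selection is by ampicillin through β-lactamase expressed from its native promoter.

The construct belongs to a study of how allosteric regulation in AraC/XylS homologs tolerates amino acid changes. It is suited to testing ligand-responsive transcriptional activation by domain-swapped regulators in bacteria.
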