Addgene plasmid #170108: MMMMA-pHG165c
Purpose: Constitutively expressed, chimeric transcription activator comprising the AraC DNA binding domain and the MelR L-melibiose ligand binding domain.
Depositing lab: Liskin Swint-Kruse. Depositing organization: University of Kansas Medical Center. Publication: Allosteric regulation within the highly interconnected structural scaffold of AraC/XylS homologs tolerates a wide range of amino acid changes. Picard HR, Schwingen KS, Green LM, Shis DL, Egan SM, Bennett MR, Swint-Kruse L. Proteins. 2021 Aug 8. doi: 10.1002/prot.26206. PubMed 34369028.
Backbone
  Vector backbone: pHG165c
  Vector type: Bacterial Expression
Growth in bacteria
  Bacterial resistance: Ampicillin, 100 μg/mL
  Growth temperature: 37°C
  Growth strain: DH5alpha
  Copy number: Low Copy
Gene/Insert
  Gene/Insert name: MelR
  Species: Synthetic
  Cloning method: Unknown
Terms and licenses: Academic/Nonprofit Terms; Industry Terms: Not Available to Industry
How to cite: MMMMA-pHG165c was a gift from Liskin Swint-Kruse (Addgene plasmid # 170108 ; http://n2t.net/addgene:170108 ; RRID:Addgene_170108)
