>Addgene plasmid #170108 | MMMMA-pHG165c | depositor partial sequence | sequence record 329671 | MMMMA gene
ATGAATACAGATACGTTTATGTGCAGCAGCGACGAAAAACAGACCCGCAGCCCGCTGTCGCTGTATTCGG
AATACCAGCGGATGGAGATTGAGTTTCGCGCACCGCATATCATGCCCACCAGCCACTGGCATGGTCAGGT
CGAAGTGAATGTGCCTTTCGATGGCGATGTGGAATACCTGATCAACAATGAAAAAGTGAATATCAATCAG
GGTCATATCACGCTGTTCTGGGCCTGTACACCGCACCAACTAACAGATACCGGAACCTGTCAGAGCATGG
CGATTTTTAATCTGCCGATGCATCTGTTTCTCTCCTGGCCGCTGGATAAAGACCTGATTAACCACGTCAC
TCACGGCATGGTGATCAAATCACTGGCCACACAGCAACTTAGCCCGTTTGAAGTGCGCCGCTGGCAGCAG
GAATTAAACAGTCCGAACGAGCAAATTCGCCAGCTCGCCATTGATGAAATTGGCCTGATGCTCAAGCGAT
TTAGCCTCTCTGGCTGGGAACCGATTCTGGTCAATAAAACCTCGCGCACACACAAAAACAGCGTCTCGCG
CCATGCGCAAGATAATCGGGTACGCGAGGCTTGTCAGTACATCAGCGATCACCTGGCAGACAGCAATTTT
GATATCGCCAGCGTCGCACAGCATGTTTGCTTGTCGCCGTCGCGTCTGTCACATCTTTTCCGCCAGCAGT
TAGGGATTAGCGTCTTAAGCTGGCGCGAGGACCAACGTATCAGCCAGGCGAAGCTGCTTTTGAGCACCAC
CCGGATGCCTATCGCCACCGTCGGTCGCAATGTTGGTTTTGACGATCAACTCTATTTCTCGCGGGTATTT
AAAAAATGCACCGGGGCCAGCCCGAGCGAGTTCCGTGCCGGTTGTGAAGAAAAAGTGAATGATGTAGCCG
TCAAGTTGTCATAA
